Addgene plasmid #61747: PRK5-FLAG-USP13/5-5
Purpose: express N-terminally FLAG tagged human chimera USP13/5-5
Depositing lab: Yihong Ye. Depositing organization: National Institute of Diabetes & Digestive & Kidney Diseases (NIDDK). Publication: USP13 antagonizes gp78 to maintain functionality of a chaperone in ER-associated degradation. Liu Y, Soetandyo N, Lee JG, Liu L, Xu Y, Clemons WM Jr, Ye Y. Elife. 2014;3:e01369. doi: 10.7554/eLife.01369. Epub 2014 Jan 14. PubMed 24424410.
Backbone
  Vector backbone: pRK5
  Backbone size w/o insert (bp): 5204
  Total vector size (bp): 7783
  Vector type: Mammalian Expression
Growth in bacteria
  Bacterial resistance: Ampicillin, 100 μg/mL
  Growth temperature: 37°C
  Growth strain: Top10
  Copy number: High Copy
Gene/Insert
  Gene/Insert name: USP13/5-5 chimera
  Species: H. sapiens (human)
  Insert size (bp): 2580
  Mutation: USP5 (1-781aa) fused to USP13 (786-864aa); G2667A (V570I in USP5) see depositor comment below.
  GenBank ID: NM_001098536.1 NM_003940.2
  Entrez Gene: USP5 (a.k.a. ISOT); USP13 (a.k.a. ISOT3, IsoT-3)
  Promoter: CMV
  Tag / fusion protein: FLAG (N terminal on backbone)
  Cloning method: Restriction Enzyme; 5′ cloning site SalI (not destroyed); 3′ cloning site NotI (not destroyed)
  Sequencing primers: 5′ CGCAAATGGGCGGTAGGCGTG; 3′ CTCTAGCATTTAGGTGAC
Terms and licenses: Academic/Nonprofit Terms; Industry Terms: Not Available to Industry
Depositor comments: G2667A (V570I in USP5) does not affect the function of USP5.
How to cite: PRK5-FLAG-USP13/5-5 was a gift from Yihong Ye (Addgene plasmid # 61747 ; http://n2t.net/addgene:61747 ; RRID:Addgene_61747)
