[The description below was written by a language model from this plasmid's Addgene catalogue record and pLannotate feature annotations shown in this document.]
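Description:
PRK5-FLAG-USP13/5-5 is a 7.8 kb mammalian expression plasmid built on the pRK5 backbone for transient expression of an N-terminally FLAG-tagged chimeric human deubiquitinase. It is propagated in E. coli as a high-copy plasmid through a ColE1/pUC-type origin and selected with ampicillin via the β-lactamase gene. The backbone also carries f1 and M13 phage origins, an SV40 enhancer/early promoter region, and assorted remnants of lac and pBR322 sequences. No mammalian selection marker is annotated or recorded, which fits transient transfection rather than stable line generation.

The expression cassette consists of the human CMV immediate-early enhancer and promoter, a fragment of CMV intron A, an SP6 promoter, the backbone-encoded FLAG epitope, the insert cloned between retained SalI and NotI sites, and a bovine growth hormone polyadenylation signal. The roughly 2.6 kb insert fuses residues 1–781 of USP5 (isopeptidase T) to the C-terminal residues 786–864 of its paralogue USP13. Because most of the coding sequence derives from USP5, the automated annotation labels the whole open reading frame as USP5. A short fragment resembling an immunoglobulin heavy-chain signal sequence is also annotated upstream of the tag; the record does not say whether it has any function. The USP5 portion carries a V570I substitution, which the depositor states does not affect USP5 function.

As a domain-swap construct, it appears intended for mapping which regions of USP13 versus USP5 account for their functional differences. The associated work concerns USP13 antagonising the ubiquitin ligase gp78 in ER-associated degradation. The FLAG tag allows detection and immunoprecipitation of the chimera.
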