Features (pLannotate 1.2.2; 24 found; start..end, strand, type, name):
     14..393     +  enhancer       CMV enhancer: human cytomegalovirus immediate early enhancer
    394..597     +  promoter       CMV promoter: human cytomegalovirus (CMV) immediate early promoter
    733..776     +  intron         CMV intron (fragment): modified intron A from human cytomegalovirus
    828..846     +  promoter       SP6 promoter: promoter for bacteriophage SP6 RNA polymerase
    850..887     +  CDS            IgH signal sequence (fragment): signal sequence from the mouse immunoglobulin heavy chain variable region
    930..950     +  CDS            FLAG (fragment): FLAG® epitope tag, followed by an enterokinase cleavage site
    960..3536    +  CDS            USP5: UBP5_HUMAN - Also known as ISOT. Experimental evidence at protein level: Swiss-Prot protein existence level 1. Cleaves linear and branched multiubiquitin polymers with a marked preference for branched polymers. Involved in unanchored 'Lys- 48'-linked polyubiquitin disassembly. Binds linear and 'Lys-63'-linked polyubiquitin with a lower affinity. Knock-down of USP5 causes the accumulation of p53/TP53 and an increase in p53/TP53 transcriptional activity because the unanchored polyubiquitin that accumulates is able to compete with ubiquitinated p53/TP53 but not with MDM2 for proteasomal recogniti
   3574..3592    -  promoter       SP6 promoter: promoter for bacteriophage SP6 RNA polymerase
   3618..3842    +  polyA_signal   bGH poly(A) signal: bovine growth hormone polyadenylation signal
   3846..3867    +  promoter       SV40 promoter (fragment): SV40 enhancer and early promoter
   3888..4316    +  rep_origin     f1 ori (sequence partly withheld): f1 bacteriophage origin of replication; arrow indicates direction of (+) strand synthesis
   4330..4660    +  promoter       SV40 promoter: SV40 enhancer and early promoter
   4679..4833    +  CDS            lacZα (fragment): LacZα fragment of β-galactosidase; lacZ fragment
   4839..4890    -  misc_feature   bom (fragment): basis of mobility region from pBR322
   4909..5289    +  rep_origin     M13 ori (sequence partly withheld): M13 bacteriophage origin of replication; arrow indicates direction of (+) strand synthesis
   5365..5414    -  misc_feature   bom (fragment): basis of mobility region from pBR322
   5516..5551    -  CDS            rop (fragment): Rop protein, which maintains plasmids at low copy number; rop
   5660..5751    +  promoter       AmpR promoter: bla
   5752..6612    +  CDS            AmpR: β-lactamase; bla; confers resistance to ampicillin, carbenicillin, and related antibiotics
   6783..7371    +  rep_origin     ori: high-copy-number ColE1/pMB1/pBR322/pUC origin of replication
   7549..7641    +  CDS            lacI (fragment): lac repressor; lacI; The lac repressor binds to the lac operator to inhibit transcription in E. coli. This inhibition can be relieved by adding lactose or isopropyl-β-D-thiogalactopyranoside (IPTG).
   7654..7675    +  protein_bind   CAP binding site: CAP binding activates transcription in the presence of cAMP. E. coli catabolite activator protein
   7690..7720    +  promoter       lac promoter: promoter for the E. coli lac operon
   7728..7744    +  protein_bind   lac operator: The lac repressor binds to the lac operator to inhibit transcription in E. coli. This inhibition can be relieved by adding lactose or isopropyl-β-D-thiogalactopyranoside (IPTG). lac repressor encoded by lacI
>Addgene plasmid #61747 | PRK5-FLAG-USP13/5-5 | depositor full sequence | sequence record 101059 | USP5(1-2343bp) is fused to USP13 (2356-2592bp) and the whole sequence is inserted into the Sal I and Not I sites of pRK5
TTCGAGCTCGCCCGACATTGATTATTGACTAGTTATTAATAGTAATCAATTACGGGGTCATTAGTTCATA
GCCCATATATGGAGTTCCGCGTTACATAACTTACGGTAAATGGCCCGCCTGGCTGACCGCCCAACGACCC
CCGCCCATTGACGTCAATAATGACGTATGTTCCCATAGTAACGCCAATAGGGACTTTCCATTGACGTCAA
TGGGTGGAGTATTTACGGTAAACTGCCCACTTGGCAGTACATCAAGTGTATCATATGCCAAGTACGCCCC
CTATTGACGTCAATGACGGTAAATGGCCCGCCTGGCATTATGCCCAGTACATGACCTTATGGGACTTTCC
TACTTGGCAGTACATCTACGTATTAGTCATCGCTATTACCATGGTGATGCGGTTTTGGCAGTACATCAAT
GGGCGTGGATAGCGGTTTGACTCACGGGGATTTCCAAGTCTCCACCCCATTGACGTCAATGGGAGTTTGT
TTTGGCACCAAAATCAACGGGACTTTCCAAAATGTCGTAACAACTCCGCCCCATTGACGCAAATGGGCGG
TAGGCGTGTACGGTGGGAGGTCTATATAAGCAGAGCTCGTTTAGTGAACCGTCAGATCGCCTGGAGACGC
CATCCACGCTGTTTTGACCTCCATAGAAGACACCGGGACCGATCCAGCCTCCGCGGCCGGGAACGGTGCA
TTGGAACGCGGATTCCCCGTGCCAAGAGTGACGTAAGTACCGCCTATAGAGTCTATAGGCCCACCCCCTT
GGCTTCGTTAGAACGCGGCTACAATTAATACATAACCTTATGTATCATACACATACGATTTAGGTGACAC
TATAGAATAACATCCACTTTGCCTTTCTCTCCACAGGTGTCCACTCCCAGGTCCAACTGCACCTCGGTTC
TAAGCTTGCCGCCATGGACTACAAGGACGACGATGACAAGGGGTCGACAATGGCGGAGCTGAGTGAGGAG
GCGCTGCTGTCAGTATTACCGACGATCCGGGTCCCTAAGGCTGGAGACCGGGTCCACAAAGACGAGTGCG
CCTTCTCCTTCGACACGCCGGAGTCTGAGGGGGGCCTCTACATCTGTATGAACACGTTTCTGGGCTTTGG
GAAACAGTATGTGGAGAGACATTTCAATAAGACCGGCCAGCGAGTCTACTTGCACCTCCGGCGGACCCGG
CGCCCGAAAGAGGAGGACCCTGCTACAGGCACTGGAGACCCACCCCGGAAGAAGCCCACGCGGCTGGCTA
TTGGTGTTGAAGGCGGGTTTGACCTTAGCGAGGAGAAGTTTGAATTAGACGAGGATGTGAAGATTGTCAT
TTTGCCAGATTACCTGGAGATTGCCCGGGATGGACTGGGGGGACTGCCTGACATTGTCAGAGATCGGGTG
ACCAGTGCAGTGGAGGCCCTACTGTCGGCCGACTCAGCCTCCCGCAAGCAGGAGGTGCAGGCATGGGATG
GGGAAGTACGGCAGGTGTCTAAGCATGCCTTCAGCCTCAAGCAGTTGGACAACCCTGCTCGAATCCCTCC
CTGTGGCTGGAAGTGCTCCAAGTGTGACATGAGAGAGAACCTGTGGCTCAACCTGACTGATGGCTCCATC
CTCTGTGGGCGACGCTACTTCGATGGCAGTGGGGGCAACAACCACGCTGTGGAGCACTACCGAGAGACAG
GCTACCCGTTAGCTGTCAAGCTGGGCACCATCACCCCTGATGGAGCTGACGTGTACTCATATGATGAGGA
TGACATGGTCCTGGACCCCAGCCTGGCTGAGCACCTGTCCCACTTCGGCATCGACATGCTGAAGATGCAG
AAGACAGACAAGACGATGACTGAGTTGGAGATAGACATGAACCAGCGGATTGGTGAATGGGAGCTGATCC
AGGAGTCAGGTGTGCCACTCAAGCCCCTGTTTGGGCCTGGCTACACAGGCATCCGGAACCTGGGTAACAG
CTGCTACCTCAACTCTGTGGTCCAGGTGCTCTTCAGCATCCCTGACTTCCAGAGGAAGTATGTGGATAAG
CTGGAGAAGATCTTCCAGAATGCCCCGACGGACCCTACCCAGGATTTCAGCACCCAGGTGGCCAAGCTGG
GCCATGGCCTTCTCTCCGGGGAGTATTCCAAGCCAGTACCGGAGTCGGGCGATGGGGAGCGGGTGCCAGA
ACAGAAGGAAGTTCAAGATGGCATTGCCCCTCGGATGTTCAAGGCCCTCATCGGCAAGGGCCACCCTGAA
TTCTCCACCAACCGGCAGCAGGATGCCCAGGAGTTCTTCCTTCACCTTATCAACATGGTGGAGAGGAATT
GCCGGAGCTCTGAAAATCCTAATGAAGTGTTCCGCTTCTTGGTGGAGGAAAAGATCAAGTGCCTGGCCAC
AGAGAAGGTGAAGTACACCCAGCGAGTTGACTACATCATGCAGCTGCCTGTGCCCATGGATGCAGCCCTT
AACAAAGAGGAGCTTCTGGAGTACGAGGAGAAGAAGCGGCAAGCCGAAGAGGAGAAGATGGCACTGCCAG
AACTGGTTCGGGCCCAGGTGCCCTTCAGCTCTTGCCTGGAGGCCTACGGGGCCCCTGAGCAGGTCGATGA
CTTCTGGAGCACGGCCCTGCAGGCCAAGTCAGTAGCTGTCAAGACCACACGATTTGCCTCATTCCCTGAC
TACCTGGTCATCCAGATCAAGAAGTTCACCTTCGGCTTAGACTGGGTGCCCAAGAAACTGGATGTGTCCA
TCGAGATGCCAGAGGAGCTCGACATCTCCCAGTTGAGGGGCACAGGGCTGCAGCCCGGAGAGGAGGAGCT
GCCAGACATTGCCCCACCCCTGGTCACTCCGGATGAGCCCAAAGGTAGCCTTGGTTTCTATGGCAACGAA
GACGAAGACTCCTTCTGCTCCCCTCACTTCTCCTCTCCGACATCGCCCATGCTGGATGAATCAGTCATCA
TCCAGCTGGTGGAGATGGGATTCCCTATGGACGCCTGCCGCAAAGCTGTCTACTACACGGGCAACAGCGG
GGCTGAGGCCGCCATGAACTGGGTCATGTCACACATGGATGATCCAGATTTTGCAAACCCCCTCATCCTG
CCTGGCTCTAGTGGGCCGGGCTCCACAAGCGCAGCAGCCGACCCCCCTCCTGAGGACTGTGTGACCACCA
TTGTCTCCATGGGCTTCTCCCGGGACCAGGCCTTGAAAGCGCTGCGGGCCACGAACAATAGTTTAGAACG
GGCTGTGGACTGGATCTTCAGTCACATTGACGACCTGGATGCTGAAGCTGCCATGGACATCTCAGAGGGC
CGCTCAGCTGCCGCAAACATTATTTCTGAGGCCAAGCCCGAAGGACCTAGAGTCAAGGATGGATCTGGAA
CATATGAGCTATTTGCATTCATCAGTCACATGGGAACATCCACAATGAGTGGTCATTACATTTGCCATAT
CAAAAAGGAAGGAAGATGGGTGATTTACAATGACCACAAAGTTTGTGCCTCAGAAAGGCCCCCTAAAGAC
CTGGGCTACATGTACTTTTACCGCAGGATACCAAGCTAAGCGGCCGCTCGAGCATGCATCTAGAGGGCCC
TATTCTATAGTGTCACCTAAATGCTAGAGCTCGCTGATCAGCCTCGACTGTGCCTTCTAGTTGCCAGCCA
TCTGTTGTTTGCCCCTCCCCCGTGCCTTCCTTGACCCTGGAAGGTGCCACTCCCACTGTCCTTTCCTAAT
AAAATGAGGAAATTGCATCGCATTGTCTGAGTAGGTGTCATTCTATTCTGGGGGGTGGGGTGGGGCAGGA
CAGCAAGGGGGAGGATTGGGAAGACAATAGCAGGCATGCTGGGGATGCGGTGGGCTCTATGGCTTCTGAG
GCGGAAAGAACCAGCTGGGGCTCTAGGGGGTATCCCC
[124 nt withheld, positions 3888-4011]
C
[91 nt withheld, positions 4013-4103]
A
[49 nt withheld, positions 4105-4153]
CCTTTGACGTTGGAGTCCACGTTCTTT
[37 nt withheld, positions 4181-4217]
ACCCTATCTCGGTCTATTCTTTTGATTTATAAGGGATTTTGCCGATTTCGGCCTATTGGTTAAAAAATGA
GCTGATTTAACAAAAATTTAACGCGAATTAATTCTGTGGAATGTGTGTCAGTTAGGGTGTGGAAAGTCCC
CAGGCTCCCCAGCAGGCAGAAGTATGCAAAGCATGCATCTCAATTAGTCAGCAACCAGGTGTGGAAAGTC
CCCAGGCTCCCCAGCAGGCAGAAGTATGCAAAGCATGCATCTCAATTAGTCAGCAACCATAGTCACGCCC
CTAACTCCGCCCATCCCGCCCCTAACTCCGCCCAGTTCCGCCCATTCTCCGCCCCATGGCTGACTAATTT
TTTTTTATTTATGCAGAGGCCGAGGCCGCCTCGGCCTCTGAGCTATTCCAGAAGTAGTGAGGAGGCTTTT
TTGGAGGCCTAGGCTTTTGCAAAAAGCTGTTAACAGCTTGGCACTGGCCGTCGTTTTACAACGTCGTGAC
TGGGAAAACCCTGGCGTTACCCAACTTAATCGCCTTGCAGCACATCCCCCTTTCGCCAGCTGGCGTAATA
GCGAAGAGGCCCGCACCGATCGCCCTTCCCAACAGTTGCGCAGCCTGAATGGCGAATGGCGCCTGATGCG
GTATTTTCTCCTTACGCATCTGTGCGGTATTTCACACCGCATA
[142 nt withheld, positions 4891-5032]
C
[141 nt withheld, positions 5034-5174]
CCTTTGACGTTGGAGTCCACGTTCTTT
[37 nt withheld, positions 5202-5238]
ACCCTATCTCGGGCTATTCTTTTGATTTATAAGGGATTTTGCCGATTTCGGCCTATTGGTTAAAAAATGA
GCTGATTTAACAAAAATTTAACGCGAATTTTAACAAAATATTAACGTTTACAATTTTATGGTGCACTCTC
AGTACAATCTGCTCTGATGCCGCATAGTTAAGCCAGCCCCGACACCCGCCAACACCCGCTGACGCGCCCT
GACGGGCTTGTCTGCTCCCGGCATCCGCTTACAGACAAGCTGTGACCGTCTCCGGGAGCTGCATGTGTCA
GAGGTTTTCACCGTCATCACCGAAACGCGCGAGACGAAAGGGCCTCGTGATACGCCTATTTTTATAGGTT
AATGTCATGATAATAATGGTTTCTTAGACGTCAGGTGGCACTTTTCGGGGAAATGTGCGCGGAACCCCTA
TTTTGTTTATTTTTCTAAATACATTCAAATATGTATCCGCTCATGAGACAATAACCCTGATAAATGCTTC
AATAATATTGAAAAAGGAAGAGTATGAGTATTCAACATTTCCGTGTCGCCCTTATTCCCTTTTTTGCGGC
ATTTTGCCTTCCTGTTTTTGCTCACCCAGAAACGCTGGTGAAAGTAAAAGATGCTGAAGATCAGTTGGGT
GCACGAGTGGGTTACATCGAACTGGATCTCAACAGCGGTAAGATCCTTGAGAGTTTTCGCCCCGAAGAAC
GTTTTCCAATGATGAGCACTTTTAAAGTTCTGCTATGTGGCGCGGTATTATCCCGTATTGACGCCGGGCA
AGAGCAACTCGGTCGCCGCATACACTATTCTCAGAATGACTTGGTTGAGTACTCACCAGTCACAGAAAAG
CATCTTACGGATGGCATGACAGTAAGAGAATTATGCAGTGCTGCCATAACCATGAGTGATAACACTGCGG
CCAACTTACTTCTGACAACGATCGGAGGACCGAAGGAGCTAACCGCTTTTTTGCACAACATGGGGGATCA
TGTAACTCGCCTTGATCGTTGGGAACCGGAGCTGAATGAAGCCATACCAAACGACGAGCGTGACACCACG
ATGCCTGTAGCAATGGCAACAACGTTGCGCAAACTATTAACTGGCGAACTACTTACTCTAGCTTCCCGGC
AACAATTAATAGACTGGATGGAGGCGGATAAAGTTGCAGGACCACTTCTGCGCTCGGCCCTTCCGGCTGG
CTGGTTTATTGCTGATAAATCTGGAGCCGGTGAGCGTGGGTCTCGCGGTATCATTGCAGCACTGGGGCCA
GATGGTAAGCCCTCCCGTATCGTAGTTATCTACACGACGGGGAGTCAGGCAACTATGGATGAACGAAATA
GACAGATCGCTGAGATAGGTGCCTCACTGATTAAGCATTGGTAACTGTCAGACCAAGTTTACTCATATAT
ACTTTAGATTGATTTAAAACTTCATTTTTAATTTAAAAGGATCTAGGTGAAGATCCTTTTTGATAATCTC
ATGACCAAAATCCCTTAACGTGAGTTTTCGTTCCACTGAGCGTCAGACCCCGTAGAAAAGATCAAAGGAT
CTTCTTGAGATCCTTTTTTTCTGCGCGTAATCTGCTGCTTGCAAACAAAAAAACCACCGCTACCAGCGGT
GGTTTGTTTGCCGGATCAAGAGCTACCAACTCTTTTTCCGAAGGTAACTGGCTTCAGCAGAGCGCAGATA
CCAAATACTGTTCTTCTAGTGTAGCCGTAGTTAGGCCACCACTTCAAGAACTCTGTAGCACCGCCTACAT
ACCTCGCTCTGCTAATCCTGTTACCAGTGGCTGCTGCCAGTGGCGATAAGTCGTGTCTTACCGGGTTGGA
CTCAAGACGATAGTTACCGGATAAGGCGCAGCGGTCGGGCTGAACGGGGGGTTCGTGCACACAGCCCAGC
TTGGAGCGAACGACCTACACCGAACTGAGATACCTACAGCGTGAGCTATGAGAAAGCGCCACGCTTCCCG
AAGGGAGAAAGGCGGACAGGTATCCGGTAAGCGGCAGGGTCGGAACAGGAGAGCGCACGAGGGAGCTTCC
AGGGGGAAACGCCTGGTATCTTTATAGTCCTGTCGGGTTTCGCCACCTCTGACTTGAGCGTCGATTTTTG
TGATGCTCGTCAGGGGGGCGGAGCCTATGGAAAAACGCCAGCAACGCGGCCTTTTTACGGTTCCTGGCCT
TTTGCTGGCCTTTTGCTCACATGTCTTCCTGCGTATCCNNGATTCTGTGGATACCGTATTACCGCCTTTG
AGTGAGCTGATACCGCTCGCCGCAGCCGAACGACCGAGCGCAGCGAGTCAGTGAGCGAGGAAGCGGAAGA
GCGCCCAATACGCAAACCGCCTCTCCCCGCGCGTTGGCCGATTCATTAATGCAGCTGGCACGACAGGTTT
CCCGACTGGAAAGCGGGCAGTGAGCGCAACGCAATTAATGTGAGTTAGCTCACTCATTAGGCACCCCAGG
CTTTACACTTTATGCTTCCGGCTCGTATGTTGTGTGGAATTGTGAGCGGATAACAATTTCACACAGGAAA
CAGCTATGACATGATTACGAATTAA
