>Addgene plasmid #61747 | PRK5-FLAG-USP13/5-5 | addgene partial sequence | sequence record 103677 | pMT2-F 5'-TTGCCTTTCTCTCCACAGGT-3'
AGCTTGCCGCCATGGACTACAAGGACGACGATGACAAGGGGTCGACAATGGCGGAGCTGAGTGAGGAGGC
GCTGCTGTCAGTATTACCGACGATCCGGGTCCCTAAGGCTGGAGACCGGGTCCACAAAGACGAGTGCGCC
TTCTCCTTCGACACGCCGGAGTCTGAGGGGGGCCTCTACATCTGTATGAACACGTTTCTGGGCTTTGGGA
AACAGTATGTGGAGAGACATTTCAATAAGACCGGCCAGCGAGTCTACTTGCACCTCCGGCGGACCCGGCG
CCCGAAAGAGGAGGACCCTGCTACAGGCACTGGAGACCCACCCCGGAAGAAGCCCACGCGGCTGGCTATT
GGTGTTGAAGGCGGGTTTGACCTTAGCGAGGAGAAGTTTGAATTAGACGAGGATGTGAAGATTGTCATTT
TGCCAGATTACCTGGAGATTGCCCGGGATGGACTGGGGGGACTGCCTGACATTGTCAGAGATCGGGTGAC
CAGTGCAGTGGAGGCCCTACTGTCGGCCGACTCAGCCTCCCGCAAGCAGGAGGTGCAGGCATGGGATGGG
GAAGTACGGCAGGTGTCTAAGCATGCCTTCAGCCTCAAGCAGTTGGACAACCCTGCTCGAATCCCTCCCT
GTGGCTGGAAGTGCTCCAAGTGTGACATGAGAGAGAACCTGTGGCTCAACCTGACTGATGGCTCCATCCT
CTGTGGGCGACGCTACTTCGATGGCAGTGGGGGCAACAACCACGCTGTGGAGCACTACCGAGAGACAGGC
TACCCGTTAGCTGTCAAGCTGGGCACCATCACCCCTGATGGAGCTGACGTGTACTCATATGATGAGGATG
ACATGGTCCTGGACCCCAGCCTGGCTGAGCACCTGTCCCACTTCGGCATCGACATGCTGAAGATGCAGAA
GACAGACAAGACGATGACTGA
