>Addgene plasmid #61747 | PRK5-FLAG-USP13/5-5 | addgene partial sequence | sequence record 103833 | BGH-rev 5'-TAGAAGGCACAGTCGAGG-3'
TATAGAATAGGGCCCTCTAGATGCATGCTCGAGCGGCCGCTTAGCTTGGTATCCTGCGGTAAAAGTACAT
GTAGCCCAGGTCTTTAGGGGGCCTTTCTGAGGCACAAACTTTGTGGTCATTGTAAATCACCCATCTTCCT
TCCTTTTTGATATGGCAAATGTAATGACCACTCATTGTGGATGTTCCCATGTGACTGATGAATGCAAATA
GCTCATATGTTCCAGATCCATCCTTGACTCTAGGTCCTTCGGGCTTGGCCTCAGAAATAATGTTTGCAGC
TGAGCGGCCCTCTGAGATGTCCATGGCAGCTTCAGCATCCAGGTCGTCAATGTGACTGAAGATCCAGTCC
ACAGCCCGTTCTAAACTATTGTTCGTGGCCCGCAGCGCTTTCAAGGCCTGGTCCCGGGAGAAGCCCATGG
AGACAATGGTGGTCACACAGTCCTCAGGAGGGGGGTCGGCTGCTGCGCTTGTGGAGCCCGGCCCACTAGA
GCCAGGCAGGATGAGGGGGTTTGCAAAATCTGGATCATCCATGTGTGACATGACCCAGTTCATGGCGGCC
TCAGCCCCGCTGTTGCCCGTGTAGTAGACAGCTTTGCGGCAGGCGTCCATAGGGAATCCCATCTCCACCA
GCTGGATGATGACTGATTCATCCAGCATGGGCGATGTCGGAGAGGAGAAGTGAGGGGAGCAGAAGGAGTC
TTCGTCTTCGTTGCCATAGAAACCAAGGCTACCTTTGGGCTCATCCGGAGTGACCAGGGGTGGGGCAATG
TCTGGCAGCTCCTCCTCTCCGGGCTGCAGCCCTGTGCCCCTCAACTGGGAGATGTCGAGCTCCTCTGGCA
TCTCGATGGACACATCCAGTTTCTTGGGCACCCAGTCTAAGCCGAAGGTGAACTTCTTGATCTGGATGAT
CAGGTAGTCAGGGAATGAGGCAAATCGTGTGGTCTTGACA
